>Addgene plasmid #191382 | pMDJ231 - Phsp Cas9 | addgene full sequence | sequence record 376954 | Addgene NGS Result
CCAGCGGATAACAATTTCACACAGGAAACAGCTATGACCATGATTACGCCAAGCTATCAACTTTGTATAG
AAAAGTTGGATTATAGTTTGAAGATTTCTAATTTCACAATTAGAGCAAATGTTGTTCGGTATTTATTTTC
AACGGTATTTATACTATTTTCCACCTTTTTCTAGAACATTCGAGCTGCTTGTTGCAAAAGGAGGGCGACT
CACATTCGGTACATGGAAAAGTAGTGTACACAATAAAGAGACCCAGATACATTTTCCGTCTGCGTCTCTT
TGCACCCACCGGGAGTATTTTCAAACGAATGCATCTAGGACCTTCTAGAACATTCTGTAAGGCTGCAGAA
TGCGGGTATATAAGGAAAGCGGGCTCAGAGGAAGCCAACACGCTTTGTTCTAGTGCATCTAAAAAACTTC
GAAACAAGTTTGTACAAAAAAGCAGGCTAAAAATGGACAAAAAATACAGCATCGGCCTTGACATCGGAAC
GAACTCCGTCGGATGGGCCGTCATCACCGACGAGTACAAGGTATTTTCCTGCATTTTTCAACTGGGAAAA
TGAAAGAAAATCGATAATTTCAGGTCCCATCCAAGAAGTTCAAGGTCCTCGGAAACACCGACCGTCACTC
CATCAAGAAGAACCTCATCGGAGCCCTCCTCTTCGACTCCGGAGAGACTGCCGAGGCCACCCGTCTCAAG
CGTACCGCCCGTCGTCGTTACACCCGTCGTAAGAACCGTATCTGCTACCTCCAAGAGATCTTCTCCAACG
AGATGGCCAAGGTCGACGACTCCTTCTTCCACCGTCTCGAGGAGTCCTTCCTCGTCGAGGAGGACAAGAA
GCACGAGCGTCACCCAATCTTCGGAAACATCGTCGACGAGGTCGCCTACCACGAGAAGTACCCAACCATC
TACCACCTCCGTAAGAAGCTCGTCGACTCCACCGACAAGGCCGACCTCCGTCTCATCTACCTCGCCCTCG
CCCACATGATCAAGTTCCGTGGACACTTCCTCATCGAGGGTGACCTCAACCCAGACAACTCCGACGTCGA
CAAGCTCTTCATCCAACTCGTCCAAACCTACAACCAACTCTTCGAGGAGAACCCAATCAACGCCTCCGGA
GTCGACGCCAAGGCCATCCTCTCCGCCCGTCTCTCCAAGTCCCGTCGTCTCGAGAACCTCATCGCCCAAC
TCCCAGGAGAGAAGAAGAACGGACTCTTCGGAAACCTCATCGCCCTCTCCCTCGGACTCACCCCAAACTT
CAAGTCCAACTTCGACCTCGCCGAGGACGCCAAGCTCCAACTCTCCAAGGACACCTACGACGACGACCTC
GACAACCTCCTCGCCCAAATCGGTGACCAATACGCCGACCTCTTCCTCGCCGCCAAGAACCTCTCCGACG
CCATCCTCCTCTCCGACATCCTCCGTGTCAACACCGAGATCACCAAGGCCCCACTCTCCGCCTCCATGAT
CAAGCGTTACGACGAGCACCACCAAGACCTCACCCTCCTCAAGGCCCTCGTCCGTCAACAACTCCCAGAG
AAGTACAAGGAGATCTTCTTCGACCAATCCAAGGTAAGTTTTCTAGAGACCTTTACTAACTAACTAGGTC
TCATAGATTTTCAGAACGGATACGCCGGATACATCGACGGAGGAGCCTCCCAAGAGGAGTTCTACAAGTT
CATCAAGCCAATCCTCGAGAAGATGGACGGAACCGAGGAGCTCCTCGTCAAGCTCAACCGTGAGGACCTC
CTCCGTAAGCAACGTACCTTCGACAACGGATCCATCCCACACCAAATCCACCTCGGAGAGCTCCACGCCA
TCCTCCGTCGTCAAGAGGACTTCTACCCATTCCTCAAGGACAACCGTGAGAAGATCGAGAAGATCCTCAC
CTTCCGTATCCCATACTACGTCGGACCACTCGCCCGTGGAAACTCCCGTTTCGCCTGGATGACCCGTAAG
TCCGAGGAGACTATCACCCCATGGAACTTCGAGGAGGTCGTCGACAAGGGAGCCTCCGCCCAATCCTTCA
TCGAGCGTATGACCAACTTCGACAAGAACCTCCCAAACGAGAAGGTCCTCCCAAAGCACTCCCTCCTCTA
CGAGTACTTCACCGTCTACAACGAGCTCACCAAGGTCAAGTACGTCACCGAGGGAATGCGTAAGCCAGCC
TTCCTCTCCGGAGAGCAAAAGAAGGCCATCGTCGACCTCCTCTTCAAGACCAACCGTAAGGTCACCGTCA
AGCAACTCAAGGAGGACTACTTCAAGAAGATCGAGTGCTTCGACTCCGTCGAGATCTCCGGAGTCGAGGA
CCGTTTCAACGCCTCCCTCGGAACCTACCACGACCTCCTCAAGATCATCAAGGACAAGGACTTCCTCGAC
AACGAGGAGAACGAGGACATCCTCGAGGACATCGTCCTCACCCTCACCCTCTTCGAGGACCGTGAGATGA
TCGAGGAGCGTCTCAAGACCTACGCCCACCTCTTCGACGACAAGGTCATGAAGCAACTCAAGCGTCGTCG
TTACACCGGATGGGGACGTCTCTCCCGTAAGCTCATCAACGGAATCCGTGACAAGCAATCCGGAAAGACC
ATCCTCGACTTCCTCAAGTCCGACGGATTCGCCAACCGTAACTTCATGCAACTCATCCACGACGACTCCC
TCACCTTCAAGGTAAGTTATGTAGAGACCTTTACTAACTAACTAGGTCTCAAACATTTTCAGGAGGACAT
CCAAAAGGCCCAAGTCTCCGGACAAGGAGACTCCCTCCACGAGCACATCGCCAACCTCGCCGGATCCCCA
GCCATCAAGAAGGGAATCCTCCAAACCGTCAAGGTCGTCGACGAGCTCGTCAAGGTCATGGGACGTCACA
AGCCAGAGAACATCGTCATCGAGATGGCCCGTGAGAACCAAACCACCCAAAAGGGACAAAAGAACTCCCG
TGAGCGTATGAAGCGTATCGAGGAGGGAATCAAGGAGCTCGGATCCCAAATCCTCAAGGAGCACCCAGTC
GAGAACACCCAACTCCAAAACGAGAAGCTCTACCTCTACTACCTCCAAAACGGACGTGACATGTACGTCG
ACCAAGAGCTCGACATCAACCGTCTCTCCGACTACGACGTCGACCACATCGTCCCACAATCCTTCCTCAA
GGACGACTCCATCGACAACAAGGTCCTCACCCGTTCCGACAAGAACCGTGGAAAGTCCGACAACGTCCCA
TCCGAGGAGGTCGTCAAGAAGATGAAGAACTACTGGCGTCAACTCCTCAACGCCAAGCTCATCACCCAAC
GTAAGTTCGACAACCTCACCAAGGCCGAGCGTGGAGGACTCTCCGAGCTCGACAAGGCCGGATTCATCAA
GCGTCAACTCGTCGAGACTCGTCAAATCACCAAGCACGTCGCCCAAATCCTCGACTCCCGTATGAACACC
AAGTACGACGAGAACGACAAGCTCATCCGTGAGGTCAAGGTCATCACCCTCAAGTCCAAGCTCGTCTCCG
ACTTCCGTAAGGACTTCCAATTCTACAAGGTCCGTGAGATCAACAACTACCACCACGCCCACGACGCCTA
CCTCAACGCCGTCGTCGGAACCGCCCTCATCAAGAAGTACCCAAAGCTCGAGTCCGAGTTCGTCTACGGA
GACTACAAGGTCTACGACGTCCGTAAGATGATCGCCAAGTCCGAGCAAGAGATCGGAAAGGTAAGTTCTT
TAGAGACCTTTACTAACTAACTAGGTCTCAGTAATTTTCAGGCCACCGCCAAGTACTTCTTCTACTCCAA
CATCATGAACTTCTTCAAGACCGAGATCACCCTCGCCAACGGAGAGATCCGTAAGCGTCCACTCATCGAG
ACTAACGGAGAGACTGGAGAGATCGTCTGGGACAAGGGACGTGACTTCGCCACCGTCCGTAAGGTCCTCT
CCATGCCACAAGTCAACATCGTCAAGAAGACCGAGGTCCAAACCGGAGGATTCTCCAAGGAGTCCATCCT
CCCAAAGCGTAACTCCGACAAGCTCATCGCCCGTAAGAAGGACTGGGACCCAAAGAAGTACGGAGGATTC
GACTCCCCAACCGTCGCCTACTCCGTCCTCGTCGTCGCCAAGGTCGAGAAGGGAAAGTCCAAGAAGCTCA
AGTCCGTCAAGGAGCTCCTCGGAATCACCATCATGGAGCGTTCCTCCTTCGAGAAGAACCCAATCGACTT
CCTCGAGGCCAAGGGATACAAGGAGGTCAAGAAGGACCTCATCATCAAGCTCCCAAAGTACTCCCTCTTC
GAGCTCGAGAACGGACGTAAGCGTATGCTCGCCTCCGCCGGAGAGCTCCAAAAGGGAAACGAGCTCGCCC
TCCCATCCAAGTACGTCAACTTCCTCTACCTCGCCTCCCACTACGAGAAGCTCAAGGGATCCCCAGAGGA
CAACGAGCAAAAGCAACTCTTCGTCGAGCAACACAAGCACTACCTCGACGAGATCATCGAGCAAATCTCC
GAGTTCTCCAAGCGTGTCATCCTCGCCGACGCCAACCTCGACAAGGTCCTCTCCGCCTACAACAAGCACC
GTGACAAGCCAATCCGTGAGCAAGCCGAGAACATCATCCACCTCTTCACCCTCACCAACCTCGGAGCCCC
AGCCGCCTTCAAGTACTTCGACACCACCATCGACCGTAAGCGTTACACCTCCACCAAGGTAAGTTCATAA
GAGACCTTTACTAACTAACTAGGTCTCAGAATTTTTCAGGAGGTCCTCGACGCCACCCTCATCCACCAAT
CCATCACCGGACTCTACGAGACTCGTATCGACCTCTCCCAACTCGGAGGAGACGGAGGATCCGGACCACC
AAAGAAGAAGCGTAAGGTCTACCCATACGACGTCCCAGACTACGCCTAAACCCAGCTTTCTTGTACAAAG
TGGCCTAAGCTGTCTCATCCTACTTTCACCTAGTTAACTGCTTGTCTTAAAATCTATGCTTCTCTTTAGT
ATCTAAAATTTTCCTAGAAGCTTACAAGTATATAAATGGTCTCTTCTCAATAAAGGTTGTATATTTATTC
ATCTTATTGAATCTGCCATTTCCTCGTTTTTGCGAGTTTATATACCTTCCAATTTTCTTTCTATTGTATT
TTCAACTTCTAATTTTAATTCAGGGAAACTGCTTCAACGCATCATGGGTTGTACCATGTCACAGGAAGAG
CGTGCCGCTCTTGAAAGATCACGAATGTCCTCAGTCTCCAAGGTAACACTTAGTTTTTGTTGCTCTGTTT
AAAAATTAATTTTAAGGGAGAGGAGCTCATCAAGGAGAACATGCACATGAAGCTCTACATGGAGGGAACC
GTCAACAACCACCACTTCAAGTGCACCTCCGAGGGAGAGGGAAAGCCATACGAGGGAACCCAAACCATGC
GTATCAAGGTCGTCGAGGGAGGACCACTCCCATTCGCCTTCGACATCCTCGCCACCTCCTTCATGTACGG
ATCGCGTACCTTCATCAACCACACCCAAGGTAAGTTTTCTTATGGGAAAGAAGGAAAAAACCGAGATTTT
ACTTGAAAAATTGAATTTTTCGCGGGATTTTCACCAAAAATTGTTGAATATTCATTATTTCACGCTGTAA
AACAAAAAAAAAAAAAATCAAAAACTACGTTGAAATCGCGTTTTTAAGCGAATTTTCTTCAGAATTGCCA
GATTTTAACCCCAAATTTTGCAGTTTTTAAATAAAATTTCACCTTTTCGGCTCAAATTGTAGATTTTCCT
GAAAATTTAGTACAAAAAACAATTTCCTCGTAAATTTTTCAAATAGATTTTCAGGAATCCCAGACTTCTT
CAAGCAATCCTTCCCAGAGGGATTCACCTGGGAGCGTGTCACCACCTACGAGGACGGAGGAGTCCTCACC
GCCACCCAAGACACCTCCCTCCAAGACGGATGCCTCATCTACAACGTCAAGGTAAGTTATGTCTACCTGC
CTGCCTACCGCCTAAATTTTTTGTGAAGTTTCTTCAAAAAATCCAGAAAAAAAAACAATTTTCATACGAT
TTTTTCCCTTAAAATTGTGAATTTTCATGCTTTTTAGCCCCAAAAGTCATTATTTGAGAAAAAATTTCAT
ACAAAAAAGTTTTGAGAAATACACAATTTTTTAAATGTAATTTTCAAATTTTCAATTTTCAACTAGAAAA
TTCACAAAACTTGTAAATTTTGGACCAAAACATTTATACAATTACTTTTTTTGAATCTAATAACTACAAT
AACTACAAATTTAACATTTTCAGATCCGTGGAGTCAACTTCCCATCCAACGGACCAGTCATGCAAAAGAA
GACCCTCGGATGGGAGGCCAACACCGAGATGCTCTACCCAGCCGACGGAGGACTGGAGGGACGTACCGAC
ATGGCCCTCAAGCTCGTCGGAGGAGGACACCTCATCTGCAACTTCAAGACCACCTACCGTTCCAAGAAGC
CAGCCAAGGTAAGTTCTTTTTTTGAAAAGTGCAGTTTGTAGTCTAATTTTCATTTATTTTCTTTTTAAAA
AACGCATCAATTTTTAAATATTTTGGGACAAAATCCGAAAACTGTACTAATTTGTAGTTTGTAAAATTAA
AAAAAAAACGCAAAAAAATGTTTTCAAAAATGCTTAGAATAAAAATAAAATTTCTAAAAAATTGAACAAA
ATAAACATTTAAAAATTCAAAAAGTTTGAAAAAATGCAAAGTTTTTTAATGCAAAAAATATTTAATGTTT
AAACAAATTTAAAAAATGTTGTAAGAATATGTTTAGAGACAGTTTTTAAATGTTAAATTGCAAAAAAAAA
AAGCAAAAAAAAATTTGAAAAATGTAACAGAAAATTTTAATTAAAAAAGTCGTGTTTTTTTCAAACCTGC
AATTCTTTGTAATTTTATTTATAAAGAGAAACAAATCAAATTGTATATTACGAAAAACGATACTAAAATT
CGAAAATTTGCGGTTTTTTGCGTAAAAAATACGGTTCCGTAATTTTCAGAACCTCAAGATGCCAGGAGTC
TACTACGTCGACCACCGTCTGGAGCGTATCAAGGAGGCCGACAAGGAGACGTACGTCGAGCAACACGAGG
TCGCCGTCGCCCGTTACTGCGACCTCCCATCCAAGCTCGGACACAAGCTCAACGGAATGGACGAGCTCTA
CAAGTCGGGATAATTTTCCCCAGATTTCCCCACGATTTTTTTTGACATTTTTATGAAAATTTTCTCTAAA
AGTTACCCCTATTTTGTTTAGACTGATCTCTTATTTTATCCAATGTTTCAAATTTTTGAAATTGCTCGAA
AATTCCAATTTTCACATATTTTTGTTGATTTTTTCGCCATTTTCCCCTGATAAATTAACTTATTTTTGCA
ATTTTTTCTTTCGAAAAAATATTGGTTTCTCATCACCATTTATCCTTTTTTTTATGGAGTTAAAAATTGT
TAAAAAAATTTAATTTTTTTTCTAATTTTAGAGTCAAAACGGGTTCGAATCTAGAGCGTAGCTGTACGAT
TTTTTGGCGATTTTTGCGGTTTTCTGGTGAGTTTTTTTAAAGTTATTTTTTTGAAAAAAATTCTTGAAAA
TAAAAGGAAATTGTTTTAAAAAAAAATTTCAAAGAAAAAATTTTGAAAAAATTGAAACATTTTTTTTATT
TTGACCAAAAATATTGAAAATTAATTAACATTTTTTTTTGGAAAGTTAATTTTTAATACAAATTTTTTAA
ATTTATTTTACAAAAAAAATTGAATTTCTGTGAAAAATCAGTTTTCCAGTACATAATGATTTGACCAAAA
AAAATTGAAAAAAATGATTTTTTAAAATTAAAAATACCATAAAATGCTGAAAATTCAGAAAAATAAGTAA
ATTTTAAAAAATTCTGGAAAAACATCTAAAAACCCCCCAAATATAATATTTTGGACCCTTTTATTTTCTG
CTCGACATCTCAAATATCCTCCAATTTTTCGCTTTTTTGATTAATTGAAAGCATAGTGGGGGCAGGTGTT
ATAGGACACCCTTCCCTCCACTTTTTTGGAGCATTTTTCAAAGCTCTTCCGAGAGCAGAAGCTTCTCAAT
TTTTCCACCCCAAAAGTTTGAAATTCTGCCAAAAAATCTCGCATTTTAACAATTTTTCGAGATGTTTCAC
GTCCTTTTCATTGCGATTTCCCAACTTTATTATACATAGTTGATAATTCACTGGCCGTCGTTTTACAACG
TCGTGACTGGGAAAACCCTGGCGTTACCCAACTTAATCGCCTTGCAGCACATCCCCCTTTCGCCAGCTGG
CGTAATAGCGAAGAGGCCCGCACCGATCGCCCTTCCCAACAGTTGCGCAGCCTGAATGGCGAATGGCGCC
TGATGCGGTATTTTCTCCTTACGCATCTGTGCGGTATTTCACACCGCATATGGTGCACTCTCAGTGCAAT
CTGCTCTGATGCCGCATAGTTAAGCCAGCCCCGACACCCGCCAACACCCGCTGACGCGCCCTGACGGGCT
TGTCTGCTCCCGGCATCCGCTTACAGACAAGCTGTGACCGTCTCCGGGAGCTGCATGTGTCAGAGGTTTT
CACCGTCATCACCGAAACGCGCGAGACGAAAGGGCCTCGTGATACGCCTATTTTTATAGGTTAATGTCAT
GATAATAATGGTTTCTTAGACGTCAGGTGGCACTTTTCGGGGAAATGTGCGCGGAACCCCTATTTGTTTA
TTTTTCTAAATACATTCAAATATGTATCCGCTCATGAGACAATAACCCTGATAAATGCTTCAATAATATT
GAAAAAGGAAGAGTATGAGTATTCAACATTTCCGTGTCGCCCTTATTCCCTTTTTTGCGGCATTTTGCCT
TCCTGTTTTTGCTCACCCAGAAACGCTGGTGAAAGTAAAAGATGCTGAAGATCAGTTGGGTGCACGAGTG
GGTTACATCGAACTGGATCTCAACAGCGGTAAGATCCTTGAGAGTTTTCGCCCCGAAGAACGTTTTCCAA
TGATGAGCACTTTTAAAGTTCTGCTATGTGGCGCGGTATTATCCCGTATTGACGCCGGGCAAGAGCAACT
CGGTCGCCGCATACACTATTCTCAGAATGACTTGGTTGAGTACTCACCAGTCACAGAAAAGCATCTTACG
GATGGCATGACAGTAAGAGAATTATGCAGTGCTGCCATAACCATGAGTGATAACACTGCGGCCAACTTAC
TTCTGACAACGATCGGAGGACCGAAGGAGCTAACCGCTTTTTTGCACAACATGGGGGATCATGTAACTCG
CCTTGATCGTTGGGAACCGGAGCTGAATGAAGCCATACCAAACGACGAGCGTGACACCACGATGCCTGTA
GCAATGGCAACAACGTTGCGCAAACTATTAACTGGCGAACTACTTACTCTAGCTTCCCGGCAACAATTAA
TAGACTGGATGGAGGCGGATAAAGTTGCAGGACCACTTCTGCGCTCGGCCCTTCCGGCTGGCTGGTTTAT
TGCTGATAAATCTGGAGCCGGTGAGCGTGGCTCTCGCGGTATCATTGCAGCACTGGGGTCAGATGGTAAG
CCCTCCCGTATCGTAGTTATCTACACGACGGGGAGTCAGGCAACTATGGATGAACGAAATAGACAGATCG
CTGAGATAGGTGCCTCACTGATTAAGCATTGGTAACTGTCAGACCAAGTTTACTCATATATACTTTAGAT
TGATTTAAAACTTCATTTTTAATTTAAAAGGATCTAGGTGAAGATCCTTTTTGATAATCTCATGACCAAA
ATCCCTTAACGTGAGTTTTCGTTCCACTGAGCGTCAGACCCCGTAGAAAAGATCAAAGGATCTTCTTGAG
ATCCTTTTTTTCTGCGCGTAATCTGCTGCTTGCAAACAAAAAAACCACCGCTACCAGCGGTGGTTTGTTT
GCCGGATCAAGAGCTACCAACTCTTTTTCCGAAGGTAACTGGCTTCAGCAGAGCGCAGATACCAAATACT
GTTCTTCTAGTGTAGCCGTAGTTAGGCCACCACTTCAAGAACTCTGTAGCACCGCCTACATACCTCGCTC
TGCTAATCCTGTTACCAGTGGCTGCTGCCAGTGGCGATAAGTCGTGTCTTACCGGGTTGGACTCAAGACG
ATAGTTACCGGATAAGGCGCAGCGGTCGGGCTGAACGGGGGGTTCGTGCACACAGCCCAGCTTGGAGCGA
ACGACCTACACCGAACTGAGATACCTACAGCGTGAGCTATGAGAAAGCGCCACGCTTCCCGAAGGGAGAA
AGGCGGACAGGTATCCGGTAAGCGGCAGGGTCGGAACAGGAGAGCGCACGAGGGAGCTTCCAGGGGGAAA
CGCCTGGTATCTTTATAGTCCTGTCGGGTTTCGCCACCTCTGACTTGAGCGTCGATTTTTGTGATGCTCG
TCAGGGGGGCGGAGCCTATGGAAAAACGCCAGCAACGCGGCCTTTTTACGGTTCCTGGTCTTTTGCTGGC
CTTTTGCTCACATGTTCTTTCCTGCGTTATCCCCTGATTCTGTGGATAACCGTATTACCGCCTTTGAGTG
AGCTGATA
Features (pLannotate 1.2.2; 15 found; start..end, strand, type, name):
     58..78      +  protein_bind   attB4: mutant version of attB; core recombination site for the Gateway® BP reaction BP Clonase™
    424..448     +  protein_bind   attB1: mutant version of attB; recombination site for the Gateway® BP reaction BP Clonase™
    578..4813    +  CDS            cas9: CAS9_STRP1 - Also known as csn1 From Streptococcus pyogenes serotype M1.
   4883..4903    -  protein_bind   attB2: mutant version of attB; core recombination site for the Gateway® BP reaction BP Clonase™
   5273..6388    +  CDS            cp-mKate: cp-mKate is a basic (constitutively fluorescent) red fluorescent protein published in 2011, derived from Entacmaea quadricolor.
   6395..6448    +  CDS            cp-mKate (fragment): cp-mKate is a basic (constitutively fluorescent) red fluorescent protein published in 2011, derived from Entacmaea quadricolor.
   6977..7114    +  CDS            cp-mKate (fragment): cp-mKate is a basic (constitutively fluorescent) red fluorescent protein published in 2011, derived from Entacmaea quadricolor.
   7580..7597    -  promoter       URA3 promoter (fragment): S. cerevisiae URA3
   8142..8162    -  protein_bind   attB3: mutant version of attB; core recombination site for the Gateway® BP reaction BP Clonase™
   8166..8323    +  CDS            lacZα (fragment): LacZα fragment of β-galactosidase; lacZ fragment
   8329..8428    -  misc_feature   bom (fragment): basis of mobility region from pBR322
   8530..8565    -  CDS            rop (fragment): Rop protein, which maintains plasmids at low copy number; rop
   8660..8764    +  promoter       AmpR promoter: bla
   8765..9625    +  CDS            AmpR: β-lactamase; bla; confers resistance to ampicillin, carbenicillin, and related antibiotics
   9796..10384   +  rep_origin     ori: high-copy-number ColE1/pMB1/pBR322/pUC origin of replication
