[The description below was written by a language model from this plasmid's Addgene catalogue record and pLannotate feature annotations shown in this document.]
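Description:
pMDJ231 - Phsp Cas9 is a C. elegans expression plasmid of about 10.5 kb that provides heat-shock-inducible Cas9 for genome engineering in the worm. It was assembled by multisite Gateway cloning in the pDESTR4-R3 destination backbone. The annotated attB4, attB1, attB2 and attB3 recombination sites mark the junctions of the three slots: promoter, coding sequence, and downstream element. In bacteria it is maintained as a high-copy plasmid from a ColE1/pUC-type origin and selected with ampicillin through the β-lactamase gene. The short lacZα, bom, rop and URA3 promoter matches in the feature table are fragmentary hits with no evident functional role.

The insert, roughly 8.1 kb, places the hsp-16.41 heat shock promoter between attB4 and attB1, so that transcription is low at normal culture temperature and induced by a heat pulse. This promoter drives the Streptococcus pyogenes Cas9 coding sequence located between attB1 and attB2. The third slot carries a gpd-2 element followed by tagRFP-T. The gpd-2 intergenic region is commonly used in worms as an operon-style trans-splicing linker, so here the red fluorescent protein would be co-expressed from the same transcript and report on induction. The automated annotation labels the fluorescent protein as cp-mKate, a related Entacmaea quadricolor derivative, and splits it into several segments; this may reflect introns in the worm-adapted gene, though the record does not say so. No guide RNA cassette is annotated, so guides would be supplied separately. The associated work describes modular safe-harbor transgene insertion (MosTI) for targeted single-copy insertion and integration of extrachromosomal arrays, where timed Cas9 induction would generate the targeted break.
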