Addgene plasmid #191382: pMDJ231 - Phsp Cas9
Purpose: Heat shock inducible Cas9 expression in C. elegans.
Depositing lab: Christian Froekjaer-Jensen. Depositing organization: King Abdullah University of Science and Technology (KAUST). Publication: Modular safe-harbor transgene insertion (MosTI) for targeted single-copy and extrachromosomal array integration in C. elegans. El Mouridi S, Alkhaldi F, Frokjaer-Jensen C. G3 (Bethesda). 2022 Jul 28. pii: 6651068. doi: 10.1093/g3journal/jkac184. PubMed 35900171.
Backbone
  Vector backbone: pDESTR4-R3
  Backbone manufacturer: Invitrogen
  Backbone size w/o insert (bp): 2381
  Total vector size (bp): 10509
  Vector type: Worm Expression, CRISPR
Growth in bacteria
  Bacterial resistance: Ampicillin, 100 μg/mL
  Growth temperature: 37°C
  Growth strain: DH5alpha
  Copy number: High Copy
Gene/Insert
  Gene/Insert name: Phsp-16.41 Cas9 gpd-2 tagRFP-t
  Species: C. elegans (nematode)
  Insert size (bp): 8121
  Promoter: Phsp-16.41
  Cloning method: Gateway Cloning
  Sequencing primers: 5′ M13F; 3′ M13R
Terms and licenses: Academic/Nonprofit Terms; Industry Terms: Not Available to Industry
How to cite: pMDJ231 - Phsp Cas9 was a gift from Christian Froekjaer-Jensen (Addgene plasmid # 191382 ; http://n2t.net/addgene:191382 ; RRID:Addgene_191382)
